Addgene plasmid #146373: pAc5.1B-lambdaN-HA-HsTNRC6Biso1_G
Purpose: Insect Expression of HsTNRC6Biso1
Depositing lab: Elisa Izaurralde. Depositing organization: Max Planck Institute for Developmental Biology.
Backbone
  Vector backbone: Unknown
  Vector type: Insect Expression
Growth in bacteria
  Bacterial resistance: Ampicillin, 100 μg/mL
  Growth temperature: 37°C
  Growth strain: DH5alpha
  Copy number: Low Copy
Gene/Insert
  Gene/Insert name: HsTNRC6Biso1
  Species: H. sapiens (human)
  Entrez Gene: TNRC6B (a.k.a. GDSBA)
  Cloning method: Unknown
Terms and licenses: Academic/Nonprofit Terms; Industry Terms: Not Available to Industry
Depositor comments: ORF extracted from NCBI: NM_015088.2 Plasmids from this collection were made available to the research community and donated after the lab closed. Please note that the sequence provided by the depositing laboratory may be theoretical/predicted or based on Sanger sequencing results. There may be discrepancies between sequencing results obtained by Addgene and the depositor sequence. If an Addgene verified sequence is not available, please contact before placing your order to request that our lab fully sequence the plasmid.
How to cite: pAc5.1B-lambdaN-HA-HsTNRC6Biso1_G was a gift from Elisa Izaurralde (Addgene plasmid # 146373 ; http://n2t.net/addgene:146373 ; RRID:Addgene_146373)
