[The description below was written by a language model from this plasmid's Addgene catalogue record and pLannotate feature annotations shown in this document.]
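Description:
pAc5.1B-lambdaN-HA-HsTNRC6Biso1_G is a 10.6 kb insect-cell expression plasmid. The catalogue lists the backbone as unknown, although the name and the annotated parts point to a pAc5.1-type vector. Expression is driven by the constitutive Drosophila melanogaster actin 5C (Ac5) promoter and terminated by an SV40 polyadenylation signal, an arrangement suited to transient transfection of Drosophila cultured cells. In bacteria the plasmid is maintained through a ColE1/pUC-family origin and selected with ampicillin via the β-lactamase gene and its own promoter. The record lists it as low copy even though the origin is annotated as a high-copy type. Short fragments of a tetracycline resistance gene and of SV40 large T antigen are also detected. They appear to be non-functional backbone remnants.

The payload is the human TNRC6B isoform 1 open reading frame, taken from an NCBI reference transcript. It is fused at its N-terminus to a short fragment of the bacteriophage lambda N protein followed by an HA epitope (annotated as a partial match to a 3xHA tag). TNRC6B is a GW182-family scaffold protein that associates with Argonaute proteins and mediates miRNA-dependent translational repression and mRNA decay. The lambda N peptide binds boxB RNA hairpins, so this fusion is the type used in tethering assays, in which the protein is recruited directly to a boxB-containing reporter mRNA to test its silencing activity independently of miRNA targeting. The record itself states only insect expression as the purpose. The HA tag allows detection or immunoprecipitation. A vector-derived V5 tag lies downstream of the insert, but the record does not say whether it is translated in frame with TNRC6B. The depositor sequence may be theoretical rather than fully verified.
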