Features (pLannotate 1.2.2; 11 found; start..end, strand, type, name):
     56..2568    +  promoter       Ac5 promoter: Drosophila melanogaster actin 5C promoter
   2588..2653    +  CDS            N (fragment): REGN_LAMBD - Experimental evidence at protein level: Swiss-Prot protein existence level 1. Plays a role as a transcriptional antitermination factor that allows the virus to initiate its lytic phase. Activates expression of the delayed viral early genes by modifying host RNA polymerase (RNAP) into a form that is resistant to termination signals. This antitermination function requires the host NusA protein which serves to stabilize the interaction between antitermination protein N and host RNA polymerase. From Escherichia phage lambda (Bacteriophage lambda).
   2678..2704    +  CDS            3xHA (fragment): three tandem HA epitope tags
   2717..7885    +  CDS            TNRC6B (fragment): TNR6B_HUMAN - Also known as KIAA1093. Experimental evidence at protein level: Swiss-Prot protein existence level 1. Plays a role in RNA-mediated gene silencing by both micro- RNAs (miRNAs) and short interfering RNAs (siRNAs) (PubMed:16289642, PubMed:19167051, PubMed:19304925, PubMed:32354837). Required for miRNA- dependent translational repression and siRNA-dependent endonucleolytic cleavage of complementary mRNAs by argonaute family proteins (PubMed:16289642, PubMed:19167051, PubMed:19304925, PubMed:32354837). As scaffolding protein associates with argonaute proteins bound to partially comple
   7911..7952    +  CDS            V5 tag: epitope tag from simian virus 5
   8052..8186    -  polyA_signal   SV40 poly(A) signal: SV40 polyadenylation signal
   8209..8293    -  CDS            large T antigen (fragment): large T antigen from SV40 (simian virus 40)
   8294..8764    +  CDS            TcR (fragment): tetracycline efflux protein; tet; confers resistance to tetracycline
   8808..9396    -  rep_origin     ori: high-copy-number ColE1/pMB1/pBR322/pUC origin of replication
   9567..10427   -  CDS            AmpR: β-lactamase; bla; confers resistance to ampicillin, carbenicillin, and related antibiotics
  10428..10532   -  promoter       AmpR promoter: bla
>Addgene plasmid #146373 | pAc5.1B-lambdaN-HA-HsTNRC6Biso1_G | depositor full sequence | sequence record 288818 | Full Sequence
CTTCAAGGAATTAATTCTATATTCTAAAAACACAAATGATACTTCTAAAAAAAATCATGAATGGCATCAA
CTCTGAATCAAATCTTTGCAGATGCACCTACTTCTCATTTCCACTGTCACATCATTTTTCCAGATCTCGC
TGCCTGTTATGTGGCCCACAAACCAAGACACGTTTTATGGCCATTAAAGCTGGCTGATCGTCGCCAAACA
CCAAATACATATCAATATGTACATTCGAGAAAGAAGCGATCAAAGAAGCGTCTTCGGGCGAGTAGGAGAA
TGCGGAGGAGAAGGAGAACGAGCTGATCTAGTATCTCTCCACAATCCAATGCCAACTGACCAACTGGCCA
TATTCGGAGCAATTTGAAGCCAATTTCCATCGCCTGGCGATCGCTCCATTCTTGGCTATATGTTTTTCAC
CGTTCCCGGGGCCATTTTCAAAGACTCGTCGGTAAGATAAGATTGTGTCACTCGCTGTCTCTCTTCATTT
GTCGAAGAATGCTGAGGAATTTCGCGATGACGTCGGCGAGTATTTTGAAGAATGAGAATAATTTGTATTT
ATACGAAAATCAGTTAGTGGAATTTTCTACAAAAACATGTTATCTATAGATAATTTTGTTGCAAAATATG
TTGACTATGACAAAGATTGTATGTATATACCTTTAATGTATTCTCATTTTCTTATGTATTTATAATGGCA
ATGATGATACTGATGATATTTTAAGATGATGCCAGACCACAGGCTGATTTCTGCGTCTTTTGCCGAACGC
AGTGCATGTGCGGTTGTTGTTTTTTGGAATAGTTTCAATTTTCGGACTGTCCGCTTTGATTTCAGTTTCT
TGGCTTATTCAAAAAGCAAAGTAAAGCCAAAAAAGCGAGATGGCAATACCAAATGCGGCAAAACGGTAGT
GGAAGGAAAGGGGTGCGGGGCAGCGGAAGGAAGGGTGGGGCGGGGCGTGGCGGGGTCTGTGGCTGGGCGC
GACGTCACCGACGTTGGAGCCACTCCTTTGACCATGTGTGCGTGTGTGTATTATTCGTGTCTCGCCACTC
GCCGGTTGTTTTTTTCTTTTTATCTCGCTCTCTCTAGCGCCATCTCGTACGCATGCTCAACGCACCGCAT
GTTGCCGTGTCCTTTATGCGTCATTTTGGCTCGAAATAGGCAATTATTTAAACAAAGATTAGTCAACGAA
AACGCTAAAATAAATAAGTCTACAATATGGTTACTTATTGCCATGTGTGTGCAGCCAACGATAGCAACAA
AAGCAACAACACAGTGGCTTTCCCTCTTTCACTTTTTGTTTGCAAGCGCGTGCGAGCAAGACGGCACGAC
CGGCAAACGCAATTACGCTGACAAAGAGCAGACGAAGTTTTGGCCGAAAAACATCAAGGCGCCTGATACG
AATGCATTTGCAATAACAATTGCGATATTTAATATTGTTTATGAAGCTGTTTGACTTCAAAACACACAAA
AAAAAAAATAAAACAAATTATTTGAAAGAGAATTAGGAATCGGACAGCTTATCGTTACGGGCTAACAGCA
CACCGAGACGAAATAGCTTACCTGACGTCACAGCCTCTGGAAGAACTGCCGCCAAGCAGAGAGAGAGAGA
AAAAGAGGGAGAGCAGCTTAGACCGCATGTGCTTGTGTGTGAGGCGTCTCTCTCTTCGTCTCCTGTTTGC
GCAAACGCATAGACTGCACTGAGAAAATCGATTACCTATTTTTTATGAATGAATATTTGCACTATTACTA
TTCAAAACTATTAAGATAGCAATCACATTCAATAGCCAAATACTATACCACCTGAGCGATGCAACGAAAT
GATCAATTTGAGCAAAAATGCTGCATATTTAGGACGGCATCATTATAGAAATGCTTCTTGCTGTGTACTT
TTCTCTCGTCTGGCAGCTGTTTCGCCGTTATTGTTAAAACCGGCTTAAGTTAGGTGTGTTTTCTACGACT
AGTGATGCCCCTACTAGAAGATGTGTGTTGCACAAATGTCCCTGAATAACCAATTTGAAGTGCAGATAGC
AGTAAACGTAAGCTAATATGAATATTATTTAACTGTAATGTTTTAATATCGCTGGACATTACTAATAAAC
CCACTATAAACACATGTACATATGTATGTTTTGGCATACAATGAGTAGTTGGGGAAAAAATGTGTAAAAG
CACCGTGACCATCACAGCATAAAGATAACCAGCTGAAGTATCGAATATGAGTAACCCCCAAATTGAATCA
CATGCCGCAACTGATAGGACCCATGGAAGTACACTCTTCATGGCGATATACAAGACACACACAAGCACGA
ACACCCAGTTGCGGAGGAAATTCTCCGTAAATGAAAACCCAATCGGCGAACAATTCATACCCATATATGG
TAAAAGTTTTGAACGCGACTTGAGAGCGGAGAGCATTGCGGCTGATAAGGTTTTAGCGCTAAGCGGGCTT
TATAAAACGGGCTGCGGGACCAGTTTTCATATCACTACCGTTTGAGTTCTTGTGCTGTGTGGATACTCCT
CCCGACACAAAGCCGCTCCATCAGCCAGCAGTCGTCTAATCCAGAGACCCCGGATCGGGGTACCAACATG
GACGCACAAACACGACGACGTGAGCGTCGCGCTGAGAAACAAGCTCAATGGAAAGCTGCAAACGGTGGAT
CTCCTCCACATATGGCTTACCCATACGATGTTCCAGATTACGCTCCTCCAAGCTTGATGAGAGAGAAGGA
GCAAGAAAGGGAAGAACAGTTAATGGAAGACAAGAAAAGGAAGAAAGAGGATAAAAAGAAAAAAGAAGCC
ACTCAGAAGGTCACGGAACAAAAAACCAAAGTGCCCGAAGTGACGAAACCAAGTTTAAGCCAACCAACGG
CCGCCAGCCCAATTGGCAGCTCTCCATCGCCACCAGTCAATGGTGGCAACAATGCCAAAAGGGTGGCAGT
GCCGAACGGACAACCGCCAAGCGCCGCCCGCTACATGCCTCGGGAGGTGCCGCCGCGATTCCGTTGCCAG
CAGGACCACAAAGTGTTACTAAAACGTGGGCAGCCCCCTCCACCGTCCTGCATGCTCCTTGGGGGTGGGG
CAGGGCCTCCTCCCTGCACAGCACCTGGAGCAAACCCAAACAACGCACAAGTGACAGGAGCGCTGCTGCA
GAGTGAGAGTGGGACTGCGCCAGACTCAACCCTTGGAGGTGCTGCTGCTTCAAATTATGCAAATTCCACT
TGGGGCTCGGGAGCCTCCTCCAACAACGGCACCTCCCCCAACCCAATTCACATCTGGGACAAGGTGATTG
TAGACGGGTCTGACATGGAAGAGTGGCCTTGTATTGCCAGCAAAGACACTGAATCTTCTTCCGAAAACAC
CACCGATAACAACAGTGCCTCGAACCCTGGCTCTGAGAAGAGCACTCTGCCAGGAAGCACCACTAGTAAC
AAAGGAAAAGGGAGCCAGTGCCAGTCTGCAAGTTCTGGGAACGAATGTAATCTTGGGGTCTGGAAATCTG
ACCCTAAGGCTAAATCTGTTCAATCTTCCAACTCTACTACAGAGAACAACAATGGACTAGGAAATTGGAG
GAATGTGAGTGGTCAGGATAGAATTGGACCTGGCTCTGGCTTCAGCAACTTTAACCCAAATAGCAACCCA
TCTGCCTGGCCAGCACTGGTCCAAGAAGGAACTTCTAGGAAAGGGGCATTGGAAACAGATAATAGTAATT
CCAGTGCACAGGTTAGCACAGTAGGTCAGACATCCAGGGAACAGCAGTCAAAGATGGAAAATGCGGGTGT
TAATTTTGTTGTCTCTGGCAGAGAACAGGCTCAAATTCATAACACTGATGGACCAAAAAATGGAAACACT
AACTCCTTGAACTTAAGTTCACCAAACCCCATGGAGAATAAGGGAATGCCCTTTGGAATGGGCTTGGGGA
ACACCTCCAGGAGCACTGATGCCCCTTCACAAAGCACTGGAGATCGAAAGACTGGGAGTGTTGGATCTTG
GGGTGCAGCTAGGGGGCCTTCTGGAACTGACACAGTCTCTGGACAAAGCAATTCTGGAAACAATGGGAAC
AATGGAAAAGAGAGAGAGGACTCCTGGAAAGGAGCTTCTGTTCAGAAATCAACTGGGTCAAAAAATGACT
CTTGGGACAACAATAACAGGTCTACGGGTGGGTCCTGGAACTTTGGCCCCCAGGACTCTAATGACAACAA
ATGGGGTGAAGGGAACAAAATGACATCTGGGGTCTCTCAGGGAGAATGGAAACAGCCGACTGGGTCTGAT
GAGTTGAAAATTGGAGAATGGAGTGGTCCAAACCAACCAAATTCTAGCACTGGAGCATGGGACAATCAAA
AGGGCCACCCCCTCCCTGAAAACCAAGGCAATGCCCAGGCTCCCTGTTGGGGAAGATCTTCCAGCTCCAC
AGGAAGTGAAGTTGGAGGTCAAAGCACTGGAAGCAACCACAAAGCAGGAAGTAGTGACAGTCATAACTCT
GGCCGTCGGTCGTACAGGCCCACACATCCTGATTGTCAGGCTGTCTTGCAGACTCTTTTGAGCCGAACTG
ATTTGGACCCCAGGGTGCTCTCAAACACTGGCTGGGGCCAAACTCAAATTAAGCAGGACACAGTGTGGGA
CATTGAAGAGGTGCCAAGGCCTGAGGGGAAATCTGACAAAGGAACTGAGGGGTGGGAGAGCGCTGCCACA
CAGACCAAGAACTCAGGGGGCTGGGGAGATGCACCCAGCCAAAGCAATCAAATGAAGTCTGGATGGGGGG
AGCTCTCAGCCTCTACAGAGTGGAAAGACCCCAAGAACACAGGAGGCTGGAATGACTACAAGAACAACAA
CTCTTCCAACTGGGGAGGAGGACGACCTGATGAAAAGACACCTTCCTCTTGGAATGAGAATCCCAGCAAG
GATCAGGGGTGGGGAGGTGGACGCCAGCCCAATCAAGGATGGTCTTCTGGAAAGAATGGTTGGGGGGAGG
AAGTCGATCAGACAAAAAACAGCAATTGGGAAAGTTCTGCAAGTAAACCTGTGTCTGGGTGGGGTGAAGG
AGGGCAGAATGAAATCGGGACTTGGGGTAATGGTGGCAATGCAAGCCTAGCTTCAAAAGGTGGGTGGGAG
GATTGCAAAAGATCCCCAGCATGGAATGAGACGGGCCGACAGCCCAATTCCTGGAATAAACAACACCAAC
AGCAGCAGCCCCCACAGCAGCCGCCGCCACCACAACCAGAGGCTTCTGGTTCGTGGGGAGGCCCACCCCC
ACCACCTCCAGGCAACGTTCGACCTTCCAATTCCAGCTGGAGCAGCGGGCCACAGCCTGCAACACCTAAG
GATGAGGAACCCAGTGGTTGGGAAGAGCCATCCCCACAGTCAATTAGTCGGAAAATGGACATTGATGATG
GCACTTCAGCATGGGGAGACCCTAACAGTTATAACTACAAGAATGTGAATCTGTGGGATAAGAATTCCCA
AGGGGGCCCAGCACCTCGAGAACCAAACCTGCCCACCCCAATGACCAGTAAATCGGCATCAGATTCCAAA
TCTATGCAAGACGGCTGGGGGGAGAGTGACGGGCCAGTCACAGGAGCTCGCCATCCCAGCTGGGAAGAGG
AGGAGGATGGAGGAGTCTGGAACACCACTGGCTCTCAGGGCAGTGCTTCCTCCCACAACTCAGCAAGCTG
GGGACAAGGAGGAAAGAAACAAATGAAGTGCTCACTCAAAGGAGGAAACAATGATTCATGGATGAATCCT
CTTGCCAAACAGTTTTCAAATATGGGATTGCTGAGTCAGACTGAAGATAATCCAAGCAGCAAAATGGATT
TGTCTGTAGGAAGCCTTTCAGATAAAAAATTTGATGTGGACAAGCGAGCGATGAATCTCGGGGATTTTAA
TGATATCATGAGGAAGGATCGATCTGGGTTCCGTCCACCTAATTCCAAAGACATGGGAACCACAGATAGT
GGGCCTTATTTTGAGAAGGGCGGTAGTCATGGTTTGTTTGGAAACAGCACAGCACAATCGAGAGGTCTGC
ACACACCCGTGCAGCCACTAAATTCTTCTCCCAGTCTCCGGGCGCAAGTGCCTCCCCAGTTTATTTCCCC
CCAGGTTTCTGCCTCAATGCTCAAGCAGTTTCCCAACAGTGGCCTGAGTCCAGGTCTTTTCAATGTGGGG
CCCCAGTTATCTCCTCAACAAATTGCCATGCTGAGCCAGCTTCCACAAATTCCCCAGTTTCAGTTGGCAT
GTCAGCTTCTCTTGCAGCAGCAGCAACAGCAGCAGTTGTTACAGAACCAGAGAAAGATTTCTCAAGCTGT
ACGCCAACAGCAAGAGCAGCAGCTGGCTCGAATGGTGAGTGCACTGCAGCAGCAGCAGCAGCAGCAGCAG
AGGCAGCCAGGCATGAAGCACTCGCCCTCTCATCCTGTTGGGCCCAAGCCGCATCTGGACAACATGGTAC
CCAACGCATTGAATGTGGGGCTCCCAGACCTTCAAACCAAAGGGCCAATACCTGGATATGGTTCTGGCTT
CAGCTCTGGCGGCATGGACTATGGCATGGTTGGTGGGAAGGAGGCTGGAACCGAGTCTCGCTTTAAACAG
TGGACCTCCATGATGGAGGGGCTGCCCTCTGTAGCCACACAGGAAGCCAATATGCACAAAAATGGCGCTA
TAGTGGCCCCTGGTAAAACCCGGGGAGGGTCACCGTACAACCAGTTTGATATCATCCCTGGTGACACACT
GGGTGGCCATACGGGTCCTGCTGGTGATAGCTGGTTACCTGCCAAATCTCCACCAACAAATAAAATCGGA
AGTAAATCCAGCAATGCCAGTTGGCCTCCAGAATTCCAACCAGGAGTGCCATGGAAAGGTATCCAAAACA
TTGACCCTGAATCTGACCCCTATGTCACCCCAGGAAGTGTGCTGGGGGGTACAGCCACATCTCCCATTGT
AGATACTGACCACCAACTGCTGCGGGATAACACCACAGGGTCTAATTCTTCCCTCAACACCTCGCTGCCT
TCACCTGGTGCCTGGCCCTACAGTGCCTCTGACAACTCCTTTACCAACGTTCATAGCACTTCAGCAAAGT
TCCCTGATTACAAATCAACATGGTCCCCAGATCCCATAGGACACAACCCCACTCATCTCTCCAACAAGAT
GTGGAAAAACCATATTTCCTCCAGGAACACTACACCGCTGCCCCGCCCACCTCCTGGTCTGACCAACCCC
AAACCATCATCTCCCTGGAGCAGCACAGCACCCCGATCAGTCAGGGGGTGGGGGACACAGGACTCACGGC
TCGCCTCGGCCTCTACCTGGAGTGATGGTGGCTCAGTTCGTCCTAGTTACTGGCTGGTTCTTCACAATCT
CACCCCACAGATTGATGGGTCAACCTTGAGAACGATCTGCATGCAGCATGGCCCACTGCTGACATTCCAT
CTGAATCTAACCCAGGGCACTGCCCTGATCCGATACAGCACCAAACAGGAGGCGGCCAAGGCCCAAACTG
CACTGCACATGTGTGTGTTGGGAAACACTACCATCCTTGCTGAGTTTGCCACTGATGATGAAGTCAGCCG
CTTTCTGGCACAAGCTCAGCCCCCTACACCTGCAGCAACCCCAAGTGCGCCAGCTGCGGGGTGGCAGTCG
CTGGAGACCGGCCAGAACCAGTCAGATCCCGTGGGACCTGCTCTGAATCTTTTTGGTGGGTCCACTGGGC
TCGGGCAGTGGAGCAGCAGCGCTGGTGGCAGCAGCGGGGCCGATCTTGCTGGCGCTTCATTGTGGGGGCC
CCCAAACTATTCTTCTAGCTTATGGGGAGTCCCAACGGTGGAAGATCCCCATAGGATGGGCAGCCCTGCT
CCTTTACTACCTGGTGACCTTCTGGGAGGAGGGTCGGATTCAATCTGATCTAGAGGGCCCGCGGTTCGAA
GGTAAGCCTATCCCTAACCCTCTCCTCGGTCTCGATTCTACGCGTACCGGTCATCATCACCATCACCATT
GAGTTTAAACCCGCTGATCAGCCTCGACTGTGCCTTCTAAGGCCTGAGCTCGCTGATCAGCCTCGATCGA
GGATCCAGACATGATAAGATACATTGATGAGTTTGGACAAACCACAACTAGAATGCAGTGAAAAAAATGC
TTTATTTGTGAAATTTGTGATGCTATTGCTTTATTTGTAACCATTATAAGCTGCAATAAACAAGTTAACA
ACAACAATTGCATTCATTTTATGTTTCAGGTTCAGGGGGAGGTGTGGGAGGTTTTTTAAAGCAAGTAAAA
CCTCTACAAATGTGGTATGGCTGATTATGATCAGTCGACCGATGCCCTTGAGAGCCTTCAACCCAGTCAG
CTCCTTCCGGTGGGCGCGGGGCATGACTATCGTCGCCGCACTTATGACTGTCTTCTTTATCATGCAACTC
GTAGGACAGGTGCCGGCAGCGCTCTGGGTCATTTTCGGCGAGGACCGCTTTCGCTGGAGCGCGACGATGA
TCGGCCTGTCGCTTGCGGTATTCGGAATCTTGCACGCCCTCGCTCAAGCCTTCGTCACTGGTCCCGCCAC
CAAACGTTTCGGCGAGAAGCAGGCCATTATCGCCGGCATGGCGGCCGACGCGCTGGGCTACGTCTTGCTG
GCGTTCGCGACGCGAGGCTGGATGGCCTTCCCCATTATGATTCTTCTCGCTTCCGGCGGCATCGGGATGC
CCGCGTTGCAGGCCATGCTGTCCAGGCAGGTAGATGACGACCATCAGGGACAGCTTCAAGGATCGCTCGC
GGCTCTTACCAGCCAGCAAAAGGCCAGGAACCGTAAAAAGGCCGCGTTGCTGGCGTTTTTCCATAGGCTC
CGCCCCCCTGACGAGCATCACAAAAATCGACGCTCAAGTCAGAGGTGGCGAAACCCGACAGGACTATAAA
GATACCAGGCGTTTCCCCCTGGAAGCTCCCTCGTGCGCTCTCCTGTTCCGACCCTGCCGCTTACCGGATA
CCTGTCCGCCTTTCTCCCTTCGGGAAGCGTGGCGCTTTCTCAATGCTCACGCTGTAGGTATCTCAGTTCG
GTGTAGGTCGTTCGCTCCAAGCTGGGCTGTGTGCACGAACCCCCCGTTCAGCCCGACCGCTGCGCCTTAT
CCGGTAACTATCGTCTTGAGTCCAACCCGGTAAGACACGACTTATCGCCACTGGCAGCAGCCACTGGTAA
CAGGATTAGCAGAGCGAGGTATGTAGGCGGTGCTACAGAGTTCTTGAAGTGGTGGCCTAACTACGGCTAC
ACTAGAAGGACAGTATTTGGTATCTGCGCTCTGCTGAAGCCAGTTACCTTCGGAAAAAGAGTTGGTAGCT
CTTGATCCGGCAAACAAACCACCGCTGGTAGCGGTGGTTTTTTTGTTTGCAAGCAGCAGATTACGCGCAG
AAAAAAAGGATCTCAAGAAGATCCTTTGATCTTTTCTACGGGGTCTGACGCTCAGTGGAACGAAAACTCA
CGTTAAGGGATTTTGGTCATGAGATTATCAAAAAGGATCTTCACCTAGATCCTTTTAAATTAAAAATGAA
GTTTTAAATCAATCTAAAGTATATATGAGTAAACTTGGTCTGACAGTTACCAATGCTTAATCAGTGAGGC
ACCTATCTCAGCGATCTGTCTATTTCGTTCATCCATAGTTGCCTGACTCCCCGTCGTGTAGATAACTACG
ATACGGGAGGGCTTACCATCTGGCCCCAGTGCTGCAATGATACCGCGAGACCCACGCTCACCGGCTCCAG
ATTTATCAGCAATAAACCAGCCAGCCGGAAGGGCCGAGCGCAGAAGTGGTCCTGCAACTTTATCCGCCTC
CATCCAGTCTATTAATTGTTGCCGGGAAGCTAGAGTAAGTAGTTCGCCAGTTAATAGTTTGCGCAACGTT
GTTGCCATTGCTGCAGGCATCGTGGTGTCACGCTCGTCGTTTGGTATGGCTTCATTCAGCTCCGGTTCCC
AACGATCAAGGCGAGTTACATGATCCCCCATGTTGTGCAAAAAAGCGGTTAGCTCCTTCGGTCCTCCGAT
CGTTGTCAGAAGTAAGTTGGCCGCAGTGTTATCACTCATGGTTATGGCAGCACTGCATAATTCTCTTACT
GTCATGCCATCCGTAAGATGCTTTTCTGTGACTGGTGAGTACTCAACCAAGTCATTCTGAGAATAGTGTA
TGCGGCGACCGAGTTGCTCTTGCCCGGCGTCAACACGGGATAATACCGCGCCACATAGCAGAACTTTAAA
AGTGCTCATCATTGGAAAACGTTCTTCGGGGCGAAAACTCTCAAGGATCTTACCGCTGTTGAGATCCAGT
TCGATGTAACCCACTCGTGCACCCAACTGATCTTCAGCATCTTTTACTTTCACCAGCGTTTCTGGGTGAG
CAAAAACAGGAAGGCAAAATGCCGCAAAAAAGGGAATAAGGGCGACACGGAAATGTTGAATACTCATACT
CTTCCTTTTTCAATATTATTGAAGCATTTATCAGGGTTATTGTCTCATGAGCGGATACATATTTGAATGT
ATTTAGAAAAATAAACAAATAGGGGTTCCGCGCACATTTCCCCGAAAAGTGCCACCTGACGTCTAAGAAA
CCATTATTATCATGACATTAACCTATAAAAATAGGCGTATCACGAGGCCCTTTCGT
